Addgene plasmid #25573: Pb-OMPDC
Purpose: Bacterial expression for structure determination; may not be full ORF
Depositing lab: Cheryl Arrowsmith. Depositing organization: University of Toronto.
Backbone
  Vector backbone: pET28a-LIC
  Backbone manufacturer: SGC
  Backbone size w/o insert (bp): 7328
  Vector type: Bacterial Expression
Growth in bacteria
  Bacterial resistance: Kanamycin, 50 μg/mL
  Growth temperature: 37°C
  Growth strain: DH5alpha
  Copy number: Low Copy
Gene/Insert
  Gene/Insert name: Pb-OMPDC (alt names: PDB: 2FDS; Orotidine 5'-Monophosphate Decarboxylase)
  Species: Plasmodium berghei
  Insert size (bp): 1002
  Tag / fusion protein: His (N terminal on insert)
  Cloning method: Restriction Enzyme
  Sequencing primers: 5′ T7; 3′ T7-term
Terms and licenses: Academic/Nonprofit Terms; Industry Terms: Not Available to Industry
Depositor comments: PDB: 2FDS http://www.thesgc.org/structures/2FDS/
How to cite: Pb-OMPDC was a gift from Cheryl Arrowsmith (Addgene plasmid # 25573 ; http://n2t.net/addgene:25573 ; RRID:Addgene_25573)
