[The description below was written by a language model from this plasmid's Addgene catalogue record.]
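Description:
Pb-OMPDC is a bacterial expression plasmid built on pET28a-LIC, a ligation-independent-cloning derivative of the pET28a vector produced by a structural genomics group. The backbone is recorded as 7328 bp without insert. It is selected with kanamycin and maintained at low copy number in a standard E. coli cloning strain. No feature table accompanies the record, so the promoter and origin are not explicitly listed. However, the listed sequencing primers (T7 forward and T7 terminator reverse) match the usual pET layout, in which the insert lies between a T7 promoter and a T7 terminator and is transcribed by T7 RNA polymerase in a suitable expression host.

The insert is a 1002 bp coding sequence for orotidine 5'-monophosphate decarboxylase from the rodent malaria parasite Plasmodium berghei. This enzyme catalyses the final step of de novo pyrimidine biosynthesis, converting OMP to UMP. The protein is expressed with an N-terminal His tag, allowing purification by immobilised metal affinity chromatography. The record does not say whether a protease cleavage site separates the tag from the protein.

The stated purpose is recombinant production in bacteria for structure determination, and the depositor links the construct to a deposited crystal structure of the enzyme. The record cautions that the insert may not be the full open reading frame, since constructs of this type are often truncated to a well-behaved, crystallisable domain. Users should therefore check the construct boundaries before assuming it encodes the complete native protein.
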