>Addgene plasmid #25573 | Pb-OMPDC | depositor partial sequence | sequence record 11977 | Author sequence
CATTTTAAAACTAAATTAAAAAATCGAAGAAATGAAGTAAATACCTGTTTGTGTATTGGGTTGGATCCTG
ATGAAGATGATATAAAAAACTTTATGAGGAATGAAGAAAAAAATGGATATAAAAATGTCAAAAACAACAT
GAACAGTAATAATAATAGAATAGAAAATGTCATCAAAATAGGAAAGGAAATACTACTAACAGATGAAGAA
AATATAGAAAATTTAAGTGAAGAAGATAAGTTTTTTTATTTCTTTAACCACTTTTGTTTTTATATAATTA
ATAACACAAAAGAATATGCTTTGATATATAAAATGAATTTTGCATTTTACATTCCATATGGCTCAGTTGG
AATAAATGCTTTAAAAAATGTGTTTGATTATTTAAATAGTATGAATATACCAACTATGCTTGATATGAAA
ATAAATGATATCGGGAATACAGTTAAAAATTATAGAAAATTTATATTTGAATACTTAAAAAGCGATTCAT
GTACTATTAATGTATATATGGGAACAAGTATGTTAAAGGATATTTGTTTTGATTATGAAAAAAATAAGTA
TTATAGTGCTTACGTACTTATTAAAACGACGAATAAAGATTCATTTATTTTTCAAAATGAACTTTCGATA
AATGATAAGCAAGCATATATAGTTATGGCAGAAGAAACACAAAAAATGGCAACAGATTTAAAAATCGATC
AAAATAATGAATTTATCGGTTTTGTAGTTGGTTCGAATGCTTTCGAAGAAATGAAAATAATCCGAAATAA
ATTCCCAGACTCTTATATTTTATCACCAGGAATAGGAGCACAAAATGGAGATTTGTATAAAACCCTTAAA
AATGGATATAATAAAGATTATGAAAAATTACTAATAAATGTTGGAAGGGCTATAACAAAAAGTCCAAACC
CCAAAAAATCTTCTGAATCTTACTATAATCAAATTATTCAAATTTTTAAAGACATAGAAAATGGTGGTAA
TATTGAACAAGTGTACTTATAA
