>Addgene plasmid #25573 | Pb-OMPDC | addgene partial sequence | sequence record 31556 | 25573 with LacI-R
CTGAATTGACTCTCTTCCGGGCGCTATCATGCCATACCGCGAAAGGTTTTGCGCCATTCGATGGTGTCCG
GGATCTCGACGCTCTCCCTTATGCGACTCCTGCATTAGGAAGCAGCCCAGTAGTAGGTTGAGGCCGTTGA
GCACCGCCGCCGCAAGGAATGGTGCATGCAAGGAGATGGCGCCCAACAGTCCCCCGGCCACGGGGCCTGC
CACCATACCCACGCCGAAACAAGCGCTCATGAGCCCGAAGTGGCGAGCCCGATCTTCCCCATCGGTGATG
TCGGCGATATAGGCGCCAGCAACCGCACCTGTGGCGCCGGTGATGCCGGCCACGATGCGTCCGGCGTAGA
GGATCGAGATCTCGATCCCGCGAAATTAATACGACTCACTATAGGGGAATTGTGAGCGGATAACAATTCC
CCTCTAGAAATAATTTTGTTTAACTTTAAGAAGGAGATATACCATGGGCAGCAGCCATCATCATCATCAT
CACAGCAGCGGCCTGGTTCCGCGTGGTAGTCATTTTAAAACTAAATTAAAAAATCGAAGAAATGAAGTAA
ATACCTGTTTGTGTATTGGGTTGGATCCTGATGAAGATGATATAAAAAACTTTATGAGGAATGAAGAAAA
AAATGGATATAAAAATGTCAAAAACAACATGAACAGTAATAATAATAGAATAGAAAATGTCATCAAAATA
GGAAAGGAAATACTACTAACAGATGAAGAAAATATAGAAAATTTAAGTGAAGAAGATAAGTTTTTTTATT
TCTTTAACCACTTTTGTTTTTATATAATTAATAACACAAAAGAATATGCTTTGATATATAAAATG
